Addgene plasmid #74817: pGWB423
Purpose: (Empty Backbone) Gateway cloning compatible binary vector for C-terminal fusion with GST (CaMV35S promoter).
Depositing lab: Tsuyoshi Nakagawa. Depositing organization: Shimane University. Publication: Improved Gateway binary vectors: high-performance vectors for creation of fusion constructs in transgenic analysis of plants. Nakagawa T, Suzuki T, Murata S, Nakamura S, Hino T, Maeo K, Tabata R, Kawai T, Tanaka K, Niwa Y, Watanabe Y, Nakamura K, Kimura T, Ishiguro S. Biosci Biotechnol Biochem. 2007 Aug;71(8):2095-100. Epub 2007 Aug 7. 10.1271/bbb.70216 PubMed 17690442.
Backbone
  Vector backbone: pPZP221
  Backbone manufacturer: Hajdukiewicz P., Svab Z. and Maliga P.
  Backbone size (bp): 8500
  Modifications to backbone: gentamycin-resistant marker was removed and kanamycin-resistant marker (NOS promoter:NPTII:NOS terminator) was inserted.
  Vector type: Plant Expression
  Promoter: CaMV35S
  Selectable markers: Kanamycin
Growth in bacteria
  Bacterial resistance: Chloramphenicol and Spectinomycin, 25 & 50 μg/mL
  Growth temperature: 37°C
  Growth strain: ccdB Survival
  Copy number: High Copy
Gene/Insert
  Cloning method: Gateway Cloning
Terms and licenses: Academic/Nonprofit Terms; Industry Terms: Not Available to Industry
How to cite: pGWB423 was a gift from Tsuyoshi Nakagawa (Addgene plasmid # 74817 ; http://n2t.net/addgene:74817 ; RRID:Addgene_74817)
