[The description below was written by a language model from this plasmid's Addgene catalogue record and pLannotate feature annotations shown in this document.]
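Description:
pGWB423 is an empty Gateway-compatible binary vector for Agrobacterium-mediated plant transformation, built on a pPZP221-derived backbone in which the gentamicin plant marker was replaced by a kanamycin marker. The annotated sequence is about 12.4 kb. For propagation it carries a ColE1/pBR322-type origin with the bom mobilisation region for E. coli, and the pVS1 origin with RepA and StaA replication and stability functions for maintenance in Agrobacterium. An aadA gene in the backbone provides spectinomycin/streptomycin selection in bacteria. Because the unrecombined Gateway cassette contains the toxic ccdB gene along with a chloramphenicol resistance gene, the empty vector is maintained in a ccdB-tolerant strain under chloramphenicol and spectinomycin selection.

Between the nopaline-type right and left T-DNA border repeats lie two plant expression units. The first consists of the CaMV 35S promoter, an attR1–CmR–ccdB–attR2 destination cassette, a Schistosoma japonicum glutathione S-transferase (GST) coding sequence and a NOS terminator. An LR reaction with an entry clone swaps the CmR/ccdB segment for the gene of interest. This places the gene under strong constitutive 35S control and, if it lacks a stop codon and is in frame, fuses GST to its C-terminus. Loss of ccdB provides counter-selection for recombinant clones in standard E. coli. The second unit, in the opposite orientation near the left border, is NOS promoter–NPTII–NOS terminator, which gives kanamycin selection of transformed plant tissue. The remaining annotations (lacZα, lac promoter, ble, ocd and GmR fragments) are partial remnants of earlier cloning steps. The vector is intended for expressing GST-tagged proteins in transgenic plants, where the tag can serve for applications such as affinity purification, pull-down or detection.
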