Features (pLannotate 1.2.2; 32 found; start..end, strand, type, name):
     54..78      -  misc_feature   RB T-DNA repeat: right border repeat from nopaline C58 T-DNA
    144..298     -  CDS            lacZα (fragment): LacZα fragment of β-galactosidase; lacZ fragment
    301..321     -  misc_feature   MCS (fragment): pUC18/19 multiple cloning site
    812..1153    +  promoter       CaMV 35S promoter: strong constitutive promoter from cauliflower mosaic virus
   1179..1303    +  protein_bind   attR1: mutant version of attR; recombination site for the Gateway® LR reaction LR Clonase™
   1340..1370    +  promoter       lac UV5 promoter: E. coli lac promoter with an "up" mutation
   1395..1423    +  promoter       cat promoter (fragment): promoter of the E. coli cat gene encoding chloramphenicol acetyltransferase
   1424..2083    +  CDS            CmR: chloramphenicol acetyltransferase; cat; confers resistance to chloramphenicol
   2262..2420    +  CDS            ccdA (fragment): CCDA_ECO57 - Also known as H, letA. Experimental evidence at protein level: Swiss-Prot protein existence level 1. Antitoxin component of a type II toxin-antitoxin (TA) system which inhibits the post-segregational killing (PSK) of plasmid-free cells, also referred to as a plasmid addiction system. Binds to and blocks the activity of CcdB; will also remove bound CcdB protein from the CcdB-GyrA complex by forming a CcdA-CcdB complex, a process termed rejuvenation. Functions as a transcriptional corepressor for the ccdAB operon, repression also requires CcdB (By similarity). From Escherichia coli
   2425..2727    +  CDS            ccdB: CCDB_ECOLI - Also known as G, letB, letD. Experimental evidence at protein level: Swiss-Prot protein existence level 1. Toxic component of a type II toxin-antitoxin (TA) system, functioning in plasmid maintainence. Responsible for the post- segregational killing (PSK) of plasmid-free cells, also referred to as a plasmid addiction system. Half-life of over 2 hours. Cell killing by CcdB is accompanied by filamentation, defects in chromosome and plasmid segregation, defects in cell division, formation of anucleate cells, decreased DNA synthesis and plasmid loss. Interferes with the activity of DN
   2771..2895    -  protein_bind   attR2: mutant version of attR; recombination site for the Gateway® LR reaction LR Clonase™
   2906..3559    +  CDS            GST26_SCHJA: Experimental evidence at protein level: Swiss-Prot protein existence level 1. GST isoenzymes appear to play a central role in the parasite detoxification system. Other functions are also suspected including a role in increasing the solubility of haematin in the parasite gut. From Schistosoma japonicum (Blood fluke).
   3605..3857    +  terminator     NOS terminator: nopaline synthase terminator and poly(A) signal
   3913..3935    -  protein_bind   lac operator (fragment): The lac repressor binds to the lac operator to inhibit transcription in E. coli. This inhibition can be relieved by adding lactose or isopropyl-β-D-thiogalactopyranoside (IPTG). lac repressor encoded by lacI
   3939..3969    -  promoter       lac promoter: promoter for the E. coli lac operon
   3984..4005    -  protein_bind   CAP binding site: CAP binding activates transcription in the presence of cAMP. E. coli catabolite activator protein
   4039..4291    -  terminator     NOS terminator: nopaline synthase terminator and poly(A) signal
   4298..4504    -  CDS            ocd (fragment): OCD_AGRFC - Experimental evidence at protein level: Swiss-Prot protein existence level 1. Catalyzes the conversion of L-ornithine into L-proline with release of ammonia. Is involved in the utilization of nopaline, a catabolic pathway that proceeds through L-arginine and L-ornithine to L-proline. Nopaline is a predominant opine in plant cells transformed with Ti plasmid pTiC58. From Agrobacterium fabrum (strain C58 / ATCC 33970) (Agrobacterium tumefaciens (strain C58)).
   4511..4660    -  CDS            ble (fragment): BLE_KLEPN - Experimental evidence at protein level: Swiss-Prot protein existence level 1. Binding protein with a strong affinity to the bleomycin family of antibiotics. Binds to CL990; an antimitotic-antibiotic compound. From Klebsiella pneumoniae.
   4681..5475    -  CDS            NeoR/KanR: aminoglycoside phosphotransferase from Tn5; aph(3')-II (or nptII); confers resistance to neomycin, kanamycin, and G418 (Geneticin®)
   5496..5679    -  promoter       NOS promoter: nopaline synthase promoter NOS promoter
   5885..5909    -  misc_feature   LB T-DNA repeat: left border repeat from nopaline C58 T-DNA
   6168..6191    +  promoter       Pc promoter (fragment): intI1 (promoter lies within the coding sequence); class 1 integron promoter
   6367..6423    +  CDS            GmR (fragment): gentamycin acetyltransferase; aacC1; confers resistance to gentamycin
   6434..7221    +  CDS            SmR (fragment): aminoglycoside adenylyltransferase (Murphy, 1985); aadA; confers resistance to spectinomycin and streptomycin
   7467..8055    +  rep_origin     ori: high-copy-number ColE1/pMB1/pBR322/pUC origin of replication
   8241..8381    -  misc_feature   bom: basis of mobility region from pBR322
   8483..8522    -  CDS            rop (fragment): Rop protein, which maintains plasmids at low copy number; rop
   8725..8919    -  rep_origin     pVS1 oriV: origin of replication for the Pseudomonas plasmid pVS1 (Heeb et al., 2000)
   8985..10058   -  CDS            pVS1 RepA: replication protein from the Pseudomonas plasmid pVS1 (Heeb et al., 2000)
  10487..11116   -  CDS            pVS1 StaA: stability protein from the Pseudomonas plasmid pVS1 (Heeb et al., 2000)
  11676..12077   -  CDS            Y4CG_SINFN (fragment): Protein inferred from homology: Swiss-Prot protein existence level 3. From Sinorhizobium fredii (strain NBRC 101917 / NGR234).
>Addgene plasmid #74817 | pGWB423 | depositor full sequence | sequence record 141497 | pGWB423 sequence 12363 bps
TTTCACGCCCTTTTAAATATCCGATTATTCTAATAAACGCTCTTTTCTCTTAGGTTTACCCGCCAATATA
TCCTGTCAAACACTGATAGTTTAAACTGAAGGCGGGAAACGACAATCTGATCCAAGCTCAAGCTGCTCTA
GCATTCGCCATTCAGGCTGCGCAACTGTTGGGAAGGGCGATCGGTGCGGGCCTCTTCGCTATTACGCCAG
CTGGCGAAAGGGGGATGTGCTGCAAGGCGATTAAGTTGGGTAACGCCAGGGTTTTCCCAGTCACGACGTT
GTAAAACGACGGCCAGTGCCAAGCTTGCATGCCTGCAGGTCCCCAGATTAGCCTTTTCAATTTCAGAAAG
AATGCTAACCCACAGATGGTTAGAGAGGCTTACGCAGCAGGTCTCATCAAGACGATCTACCCGAGCAATA
ATCTCCAGGAAATCAAATACCTTCCCAAGAAGGTTAAAGATGCAGTCAAAAGATTCAGGACTAACTGCAT
CAAGAACACAGAGAAAGATATATTTCTCAAGATCAGAAGTACTATTCCAGTATGGACGATTCAAGGCTTG
CTTCACAAACCAAGGCAAGTAATAGAGATTGGAGTCTCTAAAAAGGTAGTTCCCACTGAATCAAAGGCCA
TGGAGTCAAAGATTCAAATAGAGGACCTAACAGAACTCGCCGTAAAGACTGGCGAACAGTTCATACAGAG
TCTCTTACGACTCAATGACAAGAAGAAAATCTTCGTCAACATGGTGGAGCACGACACACTTGTCTACTCC
AAAAATATCAAAGATACAGTCTCAGAAGACCAAAGGGCAATTGAGACTTTTCAACAAAGGGTAATATCCG
GAAACCTCCTCGGATTCCATTGCCCAGCTATCTGTCACTTTATTGTGAAGATAGTGGAAAAGGAAGGTGG
CTCCTACAAATGCCATCATTGCGATAAAGGAAAGGCCATCGTTGAAGATGCCTCTGCCGACAGTGGTCCC
AAAGATGGACCCCCACCCACGAGGAGCATCGTGGAAAAAGAAGACGTTCCAACCACGTCTTCAAAGCAAG
TGGATTGATGTGATATCTCCACTGACGTAAGGGATGACGCACAATCCCACTATCCTTCGCAAGACCCTTC
CTCTATATAAGGAAGTTCATTTCATTTGGAGAGAACACGGGGGACTCTAGAGTTATCAACAAGTTTGTAC
AAAAAAGCTGAACGAGAAACGTAAAATGATATAAATATCAATATATTAAATTAGATTTTGCATAAAAAAC
AGACTACATAATACTGTAAAACACAACATATCCAGTCACTATGGCGGCCCCTCGAGGGGCCGCATTAGGC
ACCCCAGGCTTTACACTTTATGCTTCCGGCTCGTATAATGTGTGGATTTTGAGTTAGGATCCGGCGAGAT
TTTCAGGAGCTAAGGAAGCTAAAATGGAGAAAAAAATCACTGGATATACCACCGTTGATATATCCCAATG
GCATCGTAAAGAACATTTTGAGGCATTTCAGTCAGTTGCTCAATGTACCTATAACCAGACCGTTCAGCTG
GATATTACGGCCTTTTTAAAGACCGTAAAGAAAAATAAGCACAAGTTTTATCCGGCCTTTATTCACATTC
TTGCCCGCCTGATGAATGCTCATCCGGAATTCCGTATGGCAATGAAAGACGGTGAGCTGGTGATATGGGA
TAGTGTTCACCCTTGTTACACCGTTTTCCATGAGCAAACTGAAACGTTTTCATCGCTCTGGAGTGAATAC
CACGACGATTTCCGGCAGTTTCTACACATATATTCGCAAGATGTGGCGTGTTACGGTGAAAACCTGGCCT
ATTTCCCTAAAGGGTTTATTGAGAATATGTTTTTCGTCTCAGCCAATCCCTGGGTGAGTTTCACCAGTTT
TGATTTAAACGTGGCCAATATGGACAACTTCTTCGCCCCCGTTTTCACCATGGGCAAATATTATACGCAA
GGCGACAAGGTGCTGATGCCGCTGGCGATTCAGGTTCATCATGCCGTCTGTGATGGCTTCCATGTCGGCA
GAATGCTTAATGAATTACAACAGTACTGCGATGAGTGGCAGGGCGGGGCGTAAAGATCTGGATCCGGCTT
ACTAAAAGCCAGATAACAGTATGCGTATTTGCGCGCTGATTTTTGCGGTATAAGAATATATACTGATATG
TATACCCGAAGTATGTCAAAAAGAGGTGTGCTATGAAGCAGCGTATTACAGTGACAGTTGACAGCGACAG
CTATCAGTTGCTCAAGGCATATATGATGTCAATATCTCCGGTCTGGTAAGCACAACCATGCAGAATGAAG
CCCGTCGTCTGCGTGCCGAACGCTGGAAAGCGGAAAATCAGGAAGGGATGGCTGAGGTCGCCCGGTTTAT
TGAAATGAACGGCTCTTTTGCTGACGAGAACAGGGACTGGTGAAATGCAGTTTAAGGTTTACACCTATAA
AAGAGAGAGCCGTTATCGTCTGTTTGTGGATGTACAGAGTGATATTATTGACACGCCCGGGCGACGGATG
GTGATCCCCCTGGCCAGTGCACGTCTGCTGTCAGATAAAGTCTCCCGTGAACTTTACCCGGTGGTGCATA
TCGGGGATGAAAGCTGGCGCATGATGACCACCGATATGGCCAGTGTGCCGGTCTCCGTTATCGGGGAAGA
AGTGGCTGATCTCAGCCACCGCGAAAATGACATCAAAAACGCCATTAACCTGATGTTCTGGGGAATATAA
ATGTCAGGCTCCCTTATACACAGCCAGTCTGCAGGTCGACCATAGTGACTGGATATGTTGTGTTTTACAG
TATTATGTAGTCTGTTTTTTATGCAAAATCTAATTTAATATATTGATATTTATATCATTTTACGTTTCTC
GTTCAGCTTTCTTGTACAAAGTGGTTGATAACAGCATGTCCCCTATACTAGGTTATTGGAAAATTAAGGG
CCTTGTGCAACCCACTCGACTTCTTTTGGAATATCTTGAAGAAAAATATGAAGAGCATTTGTATGAGCGC
GATGAAGGTGATAAATGGCGAAACAAAAAGTTTGAATTGGGTTTGGAGTTTCCCAATCTTCCTTATTATA
TTGATGGTGATGTTAAATTAACACAGTCTATGGCCATCATACGTTATATAGCTGACAAGCACAACATGTT
GGGTGGTTGTCCAAAAGAGCGTGCAGAGATTTCAATGCTTGAAGGAGCGGTTTTGGATATTAGATACGGT
GTTTCGAGAATTGCATATAGTAAAGACTTTGAAACTCTCAAAGTTGATTTTCTTAGCAAGCTACCTGAAA
TGCTGAAAATGTTCGAAGATCGTTTATGTCATAAAACATATTTAAATGGTGATCATGTAACCCATCCTGA
CTTCATGTTGTATGACGCTCTTGATGTTGTTTTATACATGGACCCAATGTGCCTGGATGCGTTCCCAAAA
TTAGTTTGTTTTAAAAAACGTATTGAAGCTATCCCACAAATTGATAAGTACTTGAAATCCAGCAAGTATA
TAGCATGGCCTTTGCAGGGCTGGCAAGCCACGTTTGGTGGTGGCGACCATCCTCCAAAATCGGATCTGGT
TCCGCGTGGATCCGCTTAGAGCTCGAATTTCCCCGATCGTTCAAACATTTGGCAATAAAGTTTCTTAAGA
TTGAATCCTGTTGCCGGTCTTGCGATGATTATCATATAATTTCTGTTGAATTACGTTAAGCATGTAATAA
TTAACATGTAATGCATGACGTTATTTATGAGATGGGTTTTTATGATTAGAGTCCCGCAATTATACATTTA
ATACGCGATAGAAAACAAAATATAGCGCGCAAACTAGGATAAATTATCGCGCGCGGTGTCATCTATGTTA
CTAGATCGGGAATTGGTTCCGGAACCAATTCGTAATCATGGTCATAGCTGTTTCCTGTGTGAAATTGTTA
TCCGCTCACAATTCCACACAACATACGAGCCGGAAGCATAAAGTGTAAAGCCTGGGGTGCCTAATGAGTG
AGCTAACTCACATTAGGCTGAATTAGGCGCGCCTATTTCTGAATTCCCGATCTAGTAACATAGATGACAC
CGCGCGCGATAATTTATCCTAGTTTGCGCGCTATATTTTGTTTTCTATCGCGTATTAAATGTATAATTGC
GGGACTCTAATCATAAAAACCCATCTCATAAATAACGTCATGCATTACATGTTAATTATTACATGCTTAA
CGTAATTCAACAGAAATTATATGATAATCATCGCAAGACCGGCAACAGGATTCAATCTTAAGAAACTTTA
TTGCCAAATGTTTGAACGATCGGGGATCATCCGGGTCTGTGGCGGGAACTCCACGAAAATATCCGAACGC
AGCAAGATATCGCGGTGCATCTCGGTCTTGCCTGGGCAGTCGCCGCCGACGCCGTTGATGTGGACGCCGG
GCCCGATCATATTGTCGCTCAGGATCGTGGCGTTGTGCTTGTCGGCCGTTGCTGTCGTAATGATATCGGC
ACCTTCGACCGCCTGTTCCGCAGAGATCCCGTGGGCGAAGAACTCCAGCATGAGATCCCCGCGCTGGAGG
ATCATCCAGCCGGCGTCCCGGAAAACGATTCCGAAGCCCAACCTTTCATAGAAGGCGGCGGTGGAATCGA
AATCTCGTGATGGCAGGTTGGGCGTCGCTTGGTCGGTCATTTCGAACCCCAGAGTCCCGCTCAGAAGAAC
TCGTCAAGAAGGCGATAGAAGGCGATGCGCTGCGAATCGGGAGCGGCGATACCGTAAAGCACGAGGAAGC
GGTCAGCCCATTCGCCGCCAAGCTCTTCAGCAATATCACGGGTAGCCAACGCTATGTCCTGATAGCGGTC
CGCCACACCCAGCCGGCCACAGTCGATGAATCCAGAAAAGCGGCCATTTTCCACCATGATATTCGGCAAG
CAGGCATCGCCATGGGTCACGACGAGATCATCGCCGTCGGGCATGCGCGCCTTGAGCCTGGCGAACAGTT
CGGCTGGCGCGAGCCCCTGATGCTCTTCGTCCAGATCATCCTGATCGACAAGACCGGCTTCCATCCGAGT
ACGTGCTCGCTCGATGCGATGTTTCGCTTGGTGGTCGAATGGGCAGGTAGCCGGATCAAGCGTATGCAGC
CGCCGCATTGCATCAGCCATGATGGATACTTTCTCGGCAGGAGCAAGGTGAGATGACAGGAGATCCTGCC
CCGGCACTTCGCCCAATAGCAGCCAGTCCCTTCCCGCTTCAGTGACAACGTCGAGCACAGCTGCGCAAGG
AACGCCCGTCGTGGCCAGCCACGATAGCCGCGCTGCCTCGTCCTGCAGTTCATTCAGGGCACCGGACAGG
TCGGTCTTGACAAAAAGAACCGGGCGCCCCTGCGCTGACAGCCGGAACACGGCGGCATCAGAGCAGCCGA
TTGTCTGTTGTGCCCAGTCATAGCCGAATAGCCTCTCCACCCAAGCGGCCGGAGAACCTGCGTGCAATCC
ATCTTGTTCAATCATGCGAAACGATCCAGATCCGGTGCAGATTATTTGGATTGAGAGTGAATATGAGACT
CTAATTGGATACCGAGGGGAATTTATGGAACGTCAGTGGAGCATTTTTGACAAGAAATATTTGCTAGCTG
ATAGTGACCTTAGGCGACTTTTGAACGCGCAATAATGGTTTCTGACGTATGTGCTTAGCTCATTAAACTC
CAGAAACCCGCGGCTGAGTGGCTCCTTCAACGTTGCGGTTCTGTCAGTTCCAAACGTAAAACGGCTTGTC
CCGCGTCATCGGCGGGGGTCATAACGTGACTCCCTTAATTCTCCGCTCATGATGAATTCAGAAATAAATT
CAGCCTAATTCGGCGTTAATTCAGTACATTAAAAACGTCCGCAATGTGTTATTAAGTTGTCTAAGCGTCA
ATTTGTTTACACCACAATATATCCTGCCACCAGCCAGCCAACAGCTCCCCGACCGGCAGCTCGGCACAAA
ATCACCACTCGATACAGGCAGCCCATCAGTCCGGGACGGCGTCAGCGGGAGAGCCGTTGTAAGGCGGCAG
ACTTTGCTCATGTTACCGATGCTATTCGGAAGAACGGCAACTAAGCTGCCGGGTTTGAAACACGGATGAT
CTCGCGGAGGGTAGCATGTTGATTGTAACGATGACAGAGCGTTGCTGCCTGTGATCAATTCGGGCACGAA
CCCAGTGGACATAAGCCTGTTCGGTTCGTAAGCTGTAATGCAAGTAGCGTATGCGCTCACGCAACTGGTC
CAGAACCTTGACCGAACGCAGCGGTGGTAACGGCGCAGTGGCGGTTTTCATGGCTTGTTATGACTGTTTT
TTTGGGGTACAGTCTATGCCTCGGGCATCCAAGCAGCAAGCGCGTTACGCCGTGGGTCGATGTTTGATGT
TATGGAGCAGCAACGATGTTACGCAGCAGGGCAGTCGCCCTAAAACAAAGTTAAACATCATGGGGGAAGC
GGTGATCGCCGAAGTATCGACTCAACTATCAGAGGTAGTTGGCGTCATCGAGCGCCATCTCGAACCGACG
TTGCTGGCCGTACATTTGTACGGCTCCGCAGTGGATGGCGGCCTGAAGCCACACAGTGATATTGATTTGC
TGGTTACGGTGACCGTAAGGCTTGATGAAACAACGCGGCGAGCTTTGATCAACGACCTTTTGGAAACTTC
GGCTTCCCCTGGAGAGAGCGAGATTCTCCGCGCTGTAGAAGTCACCATTGTTGTGCACGACGACATCATT
CCGTGGCGTTATCCAGCTAAGCGCGAACTGCAATTTGGAGAATGGCAGCGCAATGACATTCTTGCAGGTA
TCTTCGAGCCAGCCACGATCGACATTGATCTGGCTATCTTGCTGACAAAAGCAAGAGAACATAGCGTTGC
CTTGGTAGGTCCAGCGGCGGAGGAACTCTTTGATCCGGTTCCTGAACAGGATCTATTTGAGGCGCTAAAT
GAAACCTTAACGCTATGGAACTCGCCGCCCGACTGGGCTGGCGATGAGCGAAATGTAGTGCTTACGTTGT
CCCGCATTTGGTACAGCGCAGTAACCGGCAAAATCGCGCCGAAGGATGTCGCTGCCGACTGGGCAATGGA
GCGCCTGCCGGCCCAGTATCAGCCCGTCATACTTGAAGCTAGACAGGCTTATCTTGGACAAGAAGAAGAT
CGCTTGGCCTCGCGCGCAGATCAGTTGGAAGAATTTGTCCACTACGTGAAAGGCGAGATCACCAAGGTAG
TCGGCAAATAATGTCTAGCTAGAAATTCGTTCAAGCCGACGCCGCTTCGCGGCGCGGCTTAACTCAAGCG
TTAGATGCACTAAGCACATAATTGCTCACAGCCAAACTATCAGGTCAAGTCTGCTTTTATTATTTTTAAG
CGTGCATAATAAGCCCTACACAAATTGGGAGATATATCATGCATGACCAAAATCCCTTAACGTGAGTTTT
CGTTCCACTGAGCGTCAGACCCCGTAGAAAAGATCAAAGGATCTTCTTGAGATCCTTTTTTTCTGCGCGT
AATCTGCTGCTTGCAAACAAAAAAACCACCGCTACCAGCGGTGGTTTGTTTGCCGGATCAAGAGCTACCA
ACTCTTTTTCCGAAGGTAACTGGCTTCAGCAGAGCGCAGATACCAAATACTGTCCTTCTAGTGTAGCCGT
AGTTAGGCCACCACTTCAAGAACTCTGTAGCACCGCCTACATACCTCGCTCTGCTAATCCTGTTACCAGT
GGCTGCTGCCAGTGGCGATAAGTCGTGTCTTACCGGGTTGGACTCAAGACGATAGTTACCGGATAAGGCG
CAGCGGTCGGGCTGAACGGGGGGTTCGTGCACACAGCCCAGCTTGGAGCGAACGACCTACACCGAACTGA
GATACCTACAGCGTGAGCTATGAGAAAGCGCCACGCTTCCCGAAGGGAGAAAGGCGGACAGGTATCCGGT
AAGCGGCAGGGTCGGAACAGGAGAGCGCACGAGGGAGCTTCCAGGGGGAAACGCCTGGTATCTTTATAGT
CCTGTCGGGTTTCGCCACCTCTGACTTGAGCGTCGATTTTTGTGATGCTCGTCAGGGGGGCGGAGCCTAT
GGAAAAACGCCAGCAACGCGGCCTTTTTACGGTTCCTGGCCTTTTGCTGGCCTTTTGCTCACATGTTCTT
TCCTGCGTTATCCCCTGATTCTGTGGATAACCGTATTACCGCCTTTGAGTGAGCTGATACCGCTCGCCGC
AGCCGAACGACCGAGCGCAGCGAGTCAGTGAGCGAGGAAGCGGAAGAGCGCCTGATGCGGTATTTTCTCC
TTACGCATCTGTGCGGTATTTCACACCGCATATGGTGCACTCTCAGTACAATCTGCTCTGATGCCGCATA
GTTAAGCCAGTATACACTCCGCTATCGCTACGTGACTGGGTCATGGCTGCGCCCCGACACCCGCCAACAC
CCGCTGACGCGCCCTGACGGGCTTGTCTGCTCCCGGCATCCGCTTACAGACAAGCTGTGACCGTCTCCGG
GAGCTGCATGTGTCAGAGGTTTTCACCGTCATCACCGAAACGCGCGAGGCAGGGTGCCTTGATGTGGGCG
CCGGCGGTCGAGTGGCGACGGCGCGGCTTGTCCGCGCCCTGGTAGATTGCCTGGCCGTAGGCCAGCCATT
TTTGAGCGGCCAGCGGCCGCGATAGGCCGACGCGAAGCGGCGGGGCGTAGGGAGCGCAGCGACCGAAGGG
TAGGCGCTTTTTGCAGCTCTTCGGCTGTGCGCTGGCCAGACAGTTATGCACAGGCCAGGCGGGTTTTAAG
AGTTTTAATAAGTTTTAAAGAGTTTTAGGCGGAAAAATCGCCTTTTTTCTCTTTTATATCAGTCACTTAC
ATGTGTGACCGGTTCCCAATGTACGGCTTTGGGTTCCCAATGTACGGGTTCCGGTTCCCAATGTACGGCT
TTGGGTTCCCAATGTACGTGCTATCCACAGGAAAGAGACCTTTTCGACCTTTTTCCCCTGCTAGGGCAAT
TTGCCCTAGCATCTGCTCCGTACATTAGGAACCGGCGGATGCTTCGCCCTCGATCAGGTTGCGGTAGCGC
ATGACTAGGATCGGGCCAGCCTGCCCCGCCTCCTCCTTCAAATCGTACTCCGGCAGGTCATTTGACCCGA
TCAGCTTGCGCACGGTGAAACAGAACTTCTTGAACTCTCCGGCGCTGCCACTGCGTTCGTAGATCGTCTT
GAACAACCATCTGGCTTCTGCCTTGCCTGCGGCGCGGCGTGCCAGGCGGTAGAGAAAACGGCCGATGCCG
GGATCGATCAAAAAGTAATCGGGGTGAACCGTCAGCACGTCCGGGTTCTTGCCTTCTGTGATCTCGCGGT
ACATCCAATCAGCTAGCTCGATCTCGATGTACTCCGGCCGCCCGGTTTCGCTCTTTACGATCTTGTAGCG
GCTAATCAAGGCTTCACCCTCGGATACCGTCACCAGGCGGCCGTTCTTGGCCTTCTTCGTACGCTGCATG
GCAACGTGCGTGGTGTTTAACCGAATGCAGGTTTCTACCAGGTCGTCTTTCTGCTTTCCGCCATCGGCTC
GCCGGCAGAACTTGAGTACGTCCGCAACGTGTGGACGGAACACGCGGCCGGGCTTGTCTCCCTTCCCTTC
CCGGTATCGGTTCATGGATTCGGTTAGATGGGAAACCGCCATCAGTACCAGGTCGTAATCCCACACACTG
GCCATGCCGGCCGGCCCTGCGGAAACCTCTACGTGCCCGTCTGGAAGCTCGTAGCGGATCACCTCGCCAG
CTCGTCGGTCACGCTTCGACAGACGGAAAACGGCCACGTCCATGATGCTGCGACTATCGCGGGTGCCCAC
GTCATAGAGCATCGGAACGAAAAAATCTGGTTGCTCGTCGCCCTTGGGCGGCTTCCTAATCGACGGCGCA
CCGGCTGCCGGCGGTTGCCGGGATTCTTTGCGGATTCGATCAGCGGCCGCTTGCCACGATTCACCGGGGC
GTGCTTCTGCCTCGATGCGTTGCCGCTGGGCGGCCTGCGCGGCCTTCAACTTCTCCACCAGGTCATCACC
CAGCGCCGCGCCGATTTGTACCGGGCCGGATGGTTTGCGACCGCTCACGCCGATTCCTCGGGCTTGGGGG
TTCCAGTGCCATTGCAGGGCCGGCAGACAACCCAGCCGCTTACGCCTGGCCAACCGCCCGTTCCTCCACA
CATGGGGCATTCCACGGCGTCGGTGCCTGGTTGTTCTTGATTTTCCATGCCGCCTCCTTTAGCCGCTAAA
ATTCATCTACTCATTTATTCATTTGCTCATTTACTCTGGTAGCTGCGCGATGTATTCAGATAGCAGCTCG
GTAATGGTCTTGCCTTGGCGTACCGCGTACATCTTCAGCTTGGTGTGATCCTCCGCCGGCAACTGAAAGT
TGACCCGCTTCATGGCTGGCGTGTCTGCCAGGCTGGCCAACGTTGCAGCCTTGCTGCTGCGTGCGCTCGG
ACGGCCGGCACTTAGCGTGTTTGTGCTTTTGCTCATTTTCTCTTTACCTCATTAACTCAAATGAGTTTTG
ATTTAATTTCAGCGGCCAGCGCCTGGACCTCGCGGGCAGCGTCGCCCTCGGGTTCTGATTCAAGAACGGT
TGTGCCGGCGGCGGCAGTGCCTGGGTAGCTCACGCGCTGCGTGATACGGGACTCAAGAATGGGCAGCTCG
TACCCGGCCAGCGCCTCGGCAACCTCACCGCCGATGCGCGTGCCTTTGATCGCCCGCGACACGACAAAGG
CCGCTTGTAGCCTTCCATCCGTGACCTCAATGCGCTGCTTAACCAGCTCCACCAGGTCGGCGGTGGCCCA
TATGTCGTAAGGGCTTGGCTGCACCGGAATCAGCACGAAGTCGGCTGCCTTGATCGCGGACACAGCCAAG
TCCGCCGCCTGGGGCGCTCCGTCGATCACTACGAAGTCGCGCCGGCCGATGGCCTTCACGTCGCGGTCAA
TCGTCGGGCGGTCGATGCCGACAACGGTTAGCGGTTGATCTTCCCGCACGGCCGCCCAATCGCGGGCACT
GCCCTGGGGATCGGAATCGACTAACAGAACATCGGCCCCGGCGAGTTGCAGGGCGCGGGCTAGATGGGTT
GCGATGGTCGTCTTGCCTGACCCGCCTTTCTGGTTAAGTACAGCGATAACCTTCATGCGTTCCCCTTGCG
TATTTGTTTATTTACTCATCGCATCATATACGCAGCGACCGCATGACGCAAGCTGTTTTACTCAAATACA
CATCACCTTTTTAGACGGCGGCGCTCGGTTTCTTCAGCGGCCAAGCTGGCCGGCCAGGCCGCCAGCTTGG
CATCAGACAAACCGGCCAGGATTTCATGCAGCCGCACGGTTGAGACGTGCGCGGGCGGCTCGAACACGTA
CCCGGCCGCGATCATCTCCGCCTCGATCTCTTCGGTAATGAAAAACGGTTCGTCCTGGCCGTCCTGGTGC
GGTTTCATGCTTGTTCCTCTTGGCGTTCATTCTCGGCGGCCGCCAGGGCGTCGGCCTCGGTCAATGCGTC
CTCACGGAAGGCACCGCGCCGCCTGGCCTCGGTGGGCGTCACTTCCTCGCTGCGCTCAAGTGCGCGGTAC
AGGGTCGAGCGATGCACGCCAAGCAGTGCAGCCGCCTCTTTCACGGTGCGGCCTTCCTGGTCGATCAGCT
CGCGGGCGTGCGCGATCTGTGCCGGGGTGAGGGTAGGGCGGGGGCCAAACTTCACGCCTCGGGCCTTGGC
GGCCTCGCGCCCGCTCCGGGTGCGGTCGATGATTAGGGAACGCTCGAACTCGGCAATGCCGGCGAACACG
GTCAACACCATGCGGCCGGCCGGCGTGGTGGTGTCGGCCCACGGCTCTGCCAGGCTACGCAGGCCCGCGC
CGGCCTCCTGGATGCGCTCGGCAATGTCCAGTAGGTCGCGGGTGCTGCGGGCCAGGCGGTCTAGCCTGGT
CACTGTCACAACGTCGCCAGGGCGTAGGTGGTCAAGCATCCTGGCCAGCTCCGGGCGGTCGCGCCTGGTG
CCGGTGATCTTCTCGGAAAACAGCTTGGTGCAGCCGGCCGCGTGCAGTTCGGCCCGTTGGTTGGTCAAGT
CCTGGTCGTCGGTGCTGACGCGGGCATAGCCCAGCAGGCCAGCGGCGGCGCTCTTGTTCATGGCGTAATG
TCTCCGGTTCTAGTCGCAAGTATTCTACTTTATGCGACTAAAACACGCGACAAGAAAACGCCAGGAAAAG
GGCAGGGCGGCAGCCTGTCGCGTAACTTAGGACTTGTGCGACATGTCGTTTTCAGAAGACGGCTGCACTG
AACGTCAGAAGCCGACTGCACTATAGCAGCGGAGGGGTTGGATCAAAGTACTTTGATCCCGAGGGGAACC
CTGTGGTTGGCATGCACATACAAATGGACGAACGGATAAACCT
