>Addgene plasmid #74817 | pGWB423 | addgene partial sequence | sequence record 152641 | CAT-R 5'-GCAACTGACTGAAATGCCTC-3'
CGGTGGTATATCCAGTGATTTTTTTCTCCATTTTAGCTTCCTTAGCTCCTGAAAATCTCGACGGATCCTA
ACTCAAAATCCACACATTATACGAGCCGGAAGCATAAAGTGTAAAGCCTGGGGTGCCTAATGCGGCCCCT
CGAGGGGCCGCCATAGTGACTGGATATGTTGTGTTTTACAGTATTATGTAGTCTGTTTTTTATGCAAAAT
CTAATTTAATATATTGATATTTATATCATTTTACGTTTCTCGTTCAGCTTTTTTGTACAAACTTGTTGAT
AACTCTAGAGTCCCCCGTGTTCTCTCCAAATGAAATGAACTTCCTTATATAGAGGAAGGGTCTTGCGAAG
GATAGTGGGATTGTGCGTCATCCCTTACGTCAGTGGAGATATCACATCAATCCACTTGCTTTGAAGACGT
GGTTGGAACGTCTTCTTTTTCCACGATGCTCCTCGTGGGTGGGGGTCCATCTTTGGGACCACTGTCGGCA
GAGGCATCTTCAACGATGGCCTTTCCTTTATCGCAATGATGGCATTTGTAGGAGCCACCTTCCTTTTCCA
CTATCTTCACAATAAAGTGACAGATAGCTGGGCAATGGAATCCGAGGAGGTTTCCGGATATTACCCTTTG
TTGAAAAGTCTCAATTGCCCTTTGGTCTTCTGAGACTGTATCTTTGATATTTTTGGAGTAGACAAGTGTG
TCGTGCTCCACCATGTTGACGAAGATTTTCTTCTTGTCATTGA
