>Addgene plasmid #74817 | pGWB423 | addgene partial sequence | sequence record 152642 | ccdB-Fwd 5'-GCATGATGACCACCGATATG-3'
GCTCCCTTATACACAGCCAGTCTGCAGGTCGACCATAGTGACTGGATATGTTGTGTTTTACAGTATTATG
TAGTCTGTTTTTTATGCAAAATCTAATTTAATATATTGATATTTATATCATTTTACGTTTCTCGTTCAGC
TTTCTTGTACAAAGTGGTTGATAACAGCATGTCCCCTATACTAGGTTATTGGAAAATTAAGGGCCTTGTG
CAACCCACTCGACTTCTTTTGGAATATCTTGAAGAAAAATATGAAGAGCATTTGTATGAGCGCGATGAAG
GTGATAAATGGCGAAACAAAAAGTTTGAAT
